>Addgene plasmid #159853 | pCFJ2092 - [1-2] ENTR - Fluor - mNeon(PATC) | addgene full sequence | sequence record 318016 | Addgene NGS Result
GTAAAACGACGGCCAGTCTTAAGCTCGGGCCCCAAATAATGATTTTATTTTGACTGATAGTGACCTGTTC
GTTGCAACAAATTGATGAGCAATGCTTTTTTATAATGCCAACTTTGTACAAAAAAGCAGGCTCGGCCGGC
GGATCATCCTCCACATCATCCTCCACATCATCCTCAGTCTCCAAGGTAACACTTAGTTTTTGTTGCTCTG
TTTAAAAATTAATTTTAAGGGAGAGGAGGACAACATGGCCTCCCTCCCAGCCACCCACGAGCTCCACATC
TTCGGCTCCATCAACGGAGTCGACTTCGACATGGTCGGACAAGGAACCGGAAACCCAAACGACGGATACG
AGGAGCTCAACCTCAAGTCCACCAAGGTAAGTTTTCTTATGGGAAAGAAGGAAAAAACCGAGATTTTACT
TGAAAAATTGAATTTTTCGCGGGATTTTCACCAAAAATTGTTGAATATTCATTATTTCACGCTGTAAAAC
AAAAAAAAAAAAAATCAAAAACTACGTTGAAATCGCGTTTTTAAGCGAATTTTCTTCAGAATTGCCAGAT
TTTAACCCCAAATTTTGCAGTTTTTAAATAAAATTTCACCTTTTCGGCTCAAATTGTAGATTTTCCTGAA
AATTTAGTACAAAAAACAATTTCCTCGTAAATTTTTCAAATAGATTTTCAGGGTGACCTCCAATTCTCCC
CATGGATACTCGTCCCACACATCGGATACGGATTCCACCAATACCTCCCATACCCAGACGGAATGTCCCC
ATTCCAAGCCGCCATGGTCGACGGGTCCGGATACCAAGTCCACCGTACCATGCAATTCGAGGACGGAGCC
TCCCTCACCGTCAACTACCGTTACACCTACGAGGGATCGCACATCAAGGTAAGTTATGTCTACCTGCCTG
CCTACCGCCTAAATTTTTTGTGAAGTTTCTTCAAAAAATCCAGAAAAAAAAACAATTTTCATACGATTTT
TTCCCTTAAAATTGTGAATTTTCATGCTTTTTAGCCCCAAAAGTCATTATTTGAGAAAAAATTTCATACA
AAAAAGTTTTGAGAAATACACAATTTTTTAAATGTAATTTTCAAATTTTCAATTTTCAACTAGAAAATTC
ACAAAACTTGTAAATTTTGGACCAAAACATTTATACAATTACTTTTTTTGAATCTAATAACTACAATAAC
TACAAATTTAACATTTTCAGGGAGAGGCCCAAGTCAAGGGAACCGGATTCCCAGCCGACGGACCAGTCAT
GACCAACTCCCTCACCGCCGCCGACTGGTGCCGTTCCAAGAAGACCTACCCAAACGACAAGACCATCATC
TCCACCTTCAAGTGGTCCTACACCACCGGAAACGGAAAGCGTTACCGTTCCACCGCCCGTACCACCTACA
CCTTCGCCAAGCCAATGGCCGCCAACTACCTCAAGGTAAGTTCTTTTTTTGAAAAGTGCAGTTTGTAGTC
TAATTTTCATTTATTTTCTTTTTAAAAAACGCATCAATTTTTAAATATTTTGGGACAAAATCCGAAAACT
GTACTAATTTGTAGTTTGTAAAATTAAAAAAAAAACGCAAAAAAATGTTTTCAAAAATGCTTAGAATAAA
AATAAAATTTCTAAAAAATTGAACAAAATAAACATTTAAAAATTCAAAAAGTTTGAAAAAATGCAAAGTT
TTTTAATGCAAAAAATATTTAATGTTTAAACAAATTTAAAAAATGTTGTAAGAATATGTTTAGAGACAGT
TTTTAAATGTTAAATTGCAAAAAAAAAAAGCAAAAAAAAATTTGAAAAATGTAACAGAAAATTTTAATTA
AAAAAGTCGTGTTTTTTTCAAACCTGCAATTCTTTGTAATTTTATTTATAAAGAGAAACAAATCAAATTG
TATATTACGAAAAACGATACTAAAATTCGAAAATTTGCGGTTTTTTGCGTAAAAAATACGGTTCCGTAAT
TTTCAGAACCAACCAATGTACGTCTTCCGTAAGACCGAGCTCAAGCACTCCAAGACCGAGCTCAACTTCA
AGGAGTGGCAAAAGGCCTTCACCGACGTCATGGGAATGGACGAGCTCTACAAGTCGGGAACTTCTACGAC
TTCGGTAACGTCATCCGGTACTTCCCCAGCCGGCAACCCAGCTTTCTTGTACAAAGTTGGCATTATAAGA
AAGCATTGCTTATCAATTTGTTGCAACGAACAGGTCACTATCAGTCAAAATAAAATCATTATTTGCCATC
CAGCTGATATCCCCTATAGTGAGTCGTATTACATGGTCATAGCTGTTTCCTGGCAGCTCTGGCCCGTGTC
TCAAAATCTCTGATGTTACATTGCACAAGATAAAAATATATCATCATGAACAATAAAACTGTCTGCTTAC
ATAAACAGTAATACAAGGGGTGTTATGAGCCATATTCAACGGGAAACGTCGAGGCCGCGATTAAATTCCA
ACATGGATGCTGATTTATATGGGTATAAATGGGCTCGCGATAATGTCGGGCAATCAGGTGCGACAATCTA
TCGCTTGTATGGGAAGCCCGATGCGCCAGAGTTGTTTCTGAAACATGGCAAAGGTAGCGTTGCCAATGAT
GTTACAGATGAGATGGTCAGACTAAACTGGCTGACGGAATTTATGCCTCTTCCGACCATCAAGCATTTTA
TCCGTACTCCTGATGATGCATGGTTACTCACCACTGCGATCCCCGGAAAAACAGCATTCCAGGTATTAGA
AGAATATCCTGATTCAGGTGAAAATATTGTTGATGCGCTGGCAGTGTTCCTGCGCCGGTTGCATTCGATT
CCTGTTTGTAATTGTCCTTTTAACAGCGATCGCGTATTTCGCCTCGCTCAGGCGCAATCACGAATGAATA
ACGGTTTGGTTGATGCGAGTGATTTTGATGACGAGCGTAATGGCTGGCCTGTTGAACAAGTCTGGAAAGA
AATGCATAAACTTTTGCCATTCTCACCGGATTCAGTCGTCACTCATGGTGATTTCTCACTTGATAACCTT
ATTTTTGACGAGGGGAAATTAATAGGTTGTATTGATGTTGGACGAGTCGGAATCGCAGACCGATACCAGG
ATCTTGCCATCCTATGGAACTGCCTCGGTGAGTTTTCTCCTTCATTACAGAAACGGCTTTTTCAAAAATA
TGGTATTGATAATCCTGATATGAATAAATTGCAGTTTCATTTGATGCTCGATGAGTTTTTCTAATCAGAA
TTGGTTAATTGGTTGTAACACTGGCAGAGCATTACGCTGACTTGACGGGACGGCGCAAGCTCATGACCAA
AATCCCTTAACGTGAGTTACGCGTCGTTCCACTGAGCGTCAGACCCCGTAGAAAAGATCAAAGGATCTTC
TTGAGATCCTTTTTTTCTGCGCGTAATCTGCTGCTTGCAAACAAAAAAACCACCGCTACCAGCGGTGGTT
TGTTTGCCGGATCAAGAGCTACCAACTCTTTTTCCGAAGGTAACTGGCTTCAGCAGAGCGCAGATACCAA
ATACTGTTCTTCTAGTGTAGCCGTAGTTAGGCCACCACTTCAAGAACTCTGTAGCACCGCCTACATACCT
CGCTCTGCTAATCCTGTTACCAGTGGCTGCTGCCAGTGGCGATAAGTCGTGTCTTACCGGGTTGGACTCA
AGACGATAGTTACCGGATAAGGCGCAGCGGTCGGGCTGAACGGGGGGTTCGTGCACACAGCCCAGCTTGG
AGCGAACGACCTACACCGAACTGAGATACCTACAGCGTGAGCTATGAGAAAGCGCCACGCTTCCCGAAGG
GAGAAAGGCGGACAGGTATCCGGTAAGCGGCAGGGTCGGAACAGGAGAGCGCACGAGGGAGCTTCCAGGG
GGAAACGCCTGGTATCTTTATAGTCCTGTCGGGTTTCGCCACCTCTGACTTGAGCGTCGATTTTTGTGAT
GCTCGTCAGGGGGGCGGAGCCTATGGAAAAACGCCAGCAACGCGGCCTTTTTACGGTTCCTGGCCTTTTG
CTGGCCTTTTGCTCACATGTTCTTTCCTGCGTTATCCCCTGATTCTGTGGATAACCGTATTACCGCCTTT
GAGTGAGCTGATACCGCTCGCCGCAGCCGAACGACCGAGCGCAGCGAGTCAGTGAGCGAGGAAGCGGAAG
AGCGCCCAATACGCAAACCGCCTCTCCCCGCGCGTTGGCCGATTCATTAATGCAGCTGGCACGACAGGTT
TCCCGACTGGAAAGCGGGCAGTGAGCGCAACGCAATTAATACGCGTACCGCTAGCCAGGAAGAGTTTGTA
GAAACGCAAAAAGGCCATCCGTCAGGATGGCCTTCTGCTTAGTTTGATGCCTGGCAGTTTATGGCGGGCG
TCCTGCCCGCCACCCTCCGGGCCGTTGCTTCACAACGTTCAAATCCGCTCCCGGCGGATTTGTCCTACTC
AGGAGAGCGTTCACCGACAAACAACAGATAAAACGAAAGGCCCAGTCTTCCGACTGAGCCTTTCGTTTTA
TTTGATGCCTGGCAGTTCCCTACTCTCGCGTTAACGCTAGCATGGATGTTTTCCCAGTCACGACGTT
Features (pLannotate 1.2.2; 12 found; start..end, strand, type, name):
     33..132     +  protein_bind   attL1: mutant version of attL; recombination site for the Gateway® LR reaction LR Clonase™
    254..376     +  CDS            laGFP (fragment): laGFP is a basic (constitutively fluorescent) green fluorescent protein published in 2013, derived from Branchiostoma lanceolatum.
    679..888     +  CDS            mNeonGreen (fragment): mNeonGreen is a basic (constitutively fluorescent) green/yellow fluorescent protein published in 2013, derived from Branchiostoma lanceolatum. It is reported to be a very rapidly-maturing monomer with moderate acid sensitivity.
   1211..2083    +  CDS            mNeonGreen: mNeonGreen is a basic (constitutively fluorescent) green/yellow fluorescent protein published in 2013, derived from Branchiostoma lanceolatum. It is reported to be a very rapidly-maturing monomer with moderate acid sensitivity.
   2136..2235    -  protein_bind   attL2: mutant version of attL; recombination site for the Gateway® LR reaction LR Clonase™
   2253..2271    -  promoter       T7 promoter: promoter for bacteriophage T7 RNA polymerase
   2405..3214    +  CDS            KanR: aminoglycoside phosphotransferase; aph(3')-Ia; confers resistance to kanamycin in bacteria or G418 (Geneticin®) in eukaryotes
   3361..3949    +  rep_origin     ori: high-copy-number ColE1/pMB1/pBR322/pUC origin of replication
   4132..4224    +  CDS            lacI (fragment): lac repressor; lacI; The lac repressor binds to the lac operator to inhibit transcription in E. coli. This inhibition can be relieved by adding lactose or isopropyl-β-D-thiogalactopyranoside (IPTG).
   4279..4306    -  terminator     rrnB T2 terminator: transcription terminator T2 from the E. coli rrnB gene
   4438..4481    +  terminator     rrnB T1 terminator: Escherichia coli rrnB; transcription terminator T1 from the E. coli rrnB gene
   4528..17      -  CDS            lacZα (fragment) (across the origin): LacZα fragment of β-galactosidase; lacZ fragment
