[The description below was written by a language model from this plasmid's Addgene catalogue record and pLannotate feature annotations shown in this document.]
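Description:
pCFJ2092 is a Gateway entry clone built in the pDONR221 backbone, designed as the middle ("[1-2]") module of a three-fragment Gateway assembly for making C. elegans expression constructs. It is about 4.5 kb, is maintained in E. coli at high copy through a ColE1/pUC-type origin, and is selected with kanamycin via the KanR aminoglycoside phosphotransferase gene. Other backbone remnants annotated in the sequence include rrnB T1 and T2 terminators upstream of the cloning site, which insulate the insert from read-through transcription in bacteria, a T7 promoter next to attL2, and short lacI and lacZα fragments that have no functional role here.

The payload lies between attL1 and attL2, the sites that LR Clonase recombines with matching att sites in a destination vector. It encodes the monomeric green/yellow fluorescent protein mNeonGreen, derived from Branchiostoma lanceolatum. The feature table detects the coding sequence as several separated blocks spread over roughly 1.8 kb (one of them scored as the related laGFP), which is consistent with a coding region interrupted by introns. The "PATC" in the name presumably refers to periodic A/T clusters, a sequence feature associated with resistance to germline silencing in worms, but the record does not spell this out or annotate the intervening sequences.

The entry clone carries no annotated worm promoter or 3' UTR of its own. These would be supplied by the flanking entry clones in slots upstream and downstream during the multi-fragment LR reaction. The associated work concerns design rules that reduce germline silencing of transgenes carried on simple extrachromosomal arrays, so this plasmid serves as a modular fluorophore for building reporters in that context.
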