Addgene plasmid #159853: pCFJ2092 - [1-2] ENTR - Fluor - mNeon(PATC)
Purpose: Three-fragment Gateway compatible flourophore for expression in C. elegans
Depositing lab: Christian Froekjaer-Jensen. Depositing organization: King Abdullah University of Science and Technology (KAUST). Publication: Engineering rules that minimize germline silencing of transgenes in simple extrachromosomal arrays in C. elegans. Aljohani MD, El Mouridi S, Priyadarshini M, Vargas-Velazquez AM, Frokjaer-Jensen C. Nat Commun. 2020 Dec 9;11(1):6300. doi: 10.1038/s41467-020-19898-0. PubMed 33298957.
Backbone
  Vector backbone: pDONR221
  Vector type: Worm Expression
Growth in bacteria
  Bacterial resistance: Kanamycin, 50 μg/mL
  Growth temperature: 37°C
  Growth strain: DH5alpha
  Copy number: High Copy
Gene/Insert
  Gene/Insert name: [1-2] ENTR - Fluor - mNeon(PATC)
  Species: C. elegans (nematode)
  Mutation: Not applicable
  Cloning method: Gateway Cloning
Terms and licenses: Academic/Nonprofit Terms; Industry Terms: Not Available to Industry
Depositor comments: See www.wormbuilder.org for more information.
How to cite: pCFJ2092 - [1-2] ENTR - Fluor - mNeon(PATC) was a gift from Christian Froekjaer-Jensen (Addgene plasmid # 159853 ; http://n2t.net/addgene:159853 ; RRID:Addgene_159853)
